>Addgene plasmid #227594 | Lifeact-3xmNG::LEU2 | addgene full sequence | sequence record 469849 | Addgene NGS Result
TCGCGCGTTTCGGTGATGACGGTGAAAACCTCTGACACATGCAGCTCCCGGAGACGGTCACAGCTTGTCT
GTAAGCGGATGCCGGGAGCAGACAAGCCCGTCAGGGCGCGTCAGCGGGTGTTGGCGGGTGTCGGGGCTGG
CTTAACTATGCGGCATCAGAGCAGATTGTACTGAGAGTGCACCATATCGACTACGTCGTTAAGGCCGTTT
CTGACAGAGTAAAATTCTTGAGGGAACTTTCACCATTATGGGAAATGGTTCAAGAAGGTATTGACTTAAA
CTCCATCAAATGGTCAGGTCATTGAGTGTTTTTTATTTGTTGTATTTTTTTTTTTTTAGAGAAAATCCTC
CAATATATAAATTAGGAATCATAGTTTCATGATTTTCTGTTACACCTAACTTTTTGTGTGGTGCCCTCCT
CCTTGTCAATATTAATGTTAAAGTGCAATTCTTTTTCCTTATCACGTTGAGCCATTAGTATCAATTTGCT
TACCTGTATTCCTTTACATCCTCCTTTTTCTCCTTCTTGATAAATGTATGTAGATTGCGTATATAGTTTC
GTCTACCCTATGAACATATTCCATTTTGTAATTTCGTGTCGTTTCTATTATGAATTTCATTTATAAAGTT
TATGTACAAATATCATAAAAAAAGAGAATCTTTTTAAGCAAGGATTTTCTTAACTTCTTCGGCGACAGCA
TCACCGACTTCGGTGGTACTGTTGGAACCACCTAAATCACCAGTTCTGATACCTGCATCCAAAACCTTTT
TAACTGCATCTTCAATGGCCTTACCTTCTTCAGGCAAGTTCAATGACAATTTCAACATCATTGCAGCAGA
CAAGATAGTGGCGATAGGGTTGACCTTATTCTTTGGCAAATCTGGAGCAGAACCGTGGCATGGTTCGTAC
AAACCAAATGCGGTGTTCTTGTCTGGCAAAGAGGCCAAGGACGCAGATGGCAACAAACCCAAGGAACCTG
GGATAACGGAGGCTTCATCGGAGATGATATCACCAAACATGTTGCTGGTGATTATAATACCATTTAGGTG
GGTTGGGTTCTTAACTAGGATCATGGCGGCAGAATCAATCAATTGATGTTGAACCTTCAATGTAGGGAAT
TCGTTCTTGATGGTTTCCTCCACAGTTTTTCTCCATAATCTTGAAGAGGCCAAAACATTAGCTTTATCCA
AGGACCAAATAGGCAATGGTGGCTCATGTTGTAGGGCCATGAAAGCGGCCATTCTTGTGATTCTTTGCAC
TTCTGGAACGGTGTATTGTTCACTATCCCAAGCGACACCATCACCATCGTCTTCCTTTCTCTTACCAAAG
TAAATACCTCCCACTAATTCTCTGACAACAACGAAGTCAGTACCTTTAGCAAATTGTGGCTTGATTGGAG
ATAAGTCTAAAAGAGAGTCGGATGCAAAGTTACATGGTCTTAAGTTGGCGTACAATTGAAGTTCTTTACG
GATTTTTAGTAAACCTTGTTCAGGTCTAACACTACCGGTACCCCATTTAGGACCACCCACAGCACCTAAC
AAAACGGCATCAGCCTTCTTGGAGGCTTCCAGCGCCTCATCTGGAAGTGGAACACCTGTAGCATCGATAG
CAGCACCACCAATTAAATGATTTTCGAAATCGAACTTGACATTGGAACGAACATCAGAAATAGCTTTAAG
AACCTTAATGGCTTCGGCTGTGATTTCTTGACCAACGTGGTCACCTGGCAAAACGACGATCTTCTTAGGG
GCAGACATTAGAATGGTATATCCTTGAAATATATATATATATATTGCTGAAATGTAAAAGGTAAGAAAAG
TTAGAAAGTAAGACGATTGCTAACCACCTATTGGAAAAAACAATAGGTCCTTAAATAATATTGTCAACTT
CAAGTATTGTGATGCAAGCATTTAGTCATGAACGCTTCTCTATTCTATATGAAAAGCCGGTTCCGGCGCT
CTCACCTTTCCTTTTTCTCCCAATTTTTCAGTTGAAAAAGGTATATGCGTCAGGCGACCTCTGAAATTAA
CAAAAAATTTCCAGTCATCGAATTTGATTCTGTGCGATAGCGCCCCTGTGTGTTCTCGTTATGTTGAGGA
AAAAAATAATGGTTGCTAAGAGATTCGAACTCTTGCATCTTACGATACCTGAGTATTCCCACAGTTAACT
GCGGTCAAGATATTTCTTGAATCAGGCGCCTTAGACCGCTCGGCCAAACAACCAATTACTTGTTGAGAAA
TAGAGTATAATTATCCTATAAATATAACGTTTTTGAACACACATGAACAAGGAAGTACAGGACAATTGAT
TTTGAAGAGAATGTGGATTTTGATGTAATTGTTGGGATTCCATTTTTAATAAGGCAATAATATTAGGTAT
GTAGATATACTAGAAGTTCTCCTCGACCGGTCGATATGCGGTGTGAAATACCGCACAGATGCGTAAGGAG
AAAATACCGCATCAGGAAATTGTAAGCGTTAATATTTTGTTAAAATTCGCGTTAAATTTTTGTTAAATCA
GCTCATTTTTTAACCAATAGGCCGAAATCGGCAAAATCCCTTATAAATCAAAAGAATAGACCGAGATAGG
GT
[37 nt withheld, positions 2593-2629]
AAAGAACGTGGACTCCAACGTCAAAGG
[49 nt withheld, positions 2657-2705]
T
[91 nt withheld, positions 2707-2797]
G
[124 nt withheld, positions 2799-2922]
CCATTCGCCATTCAGGCTGCGCAACTGTTGGGAAGGGCGATCGGTGCGGGCCTCTTCGCTATTACGCCAG
CTGGCGAAAGGGGGATGTGCTGCAAGGCGATTAAGTTGGGTAACGCCAGGGTTTTCCCAGTCACGACGTT
GTAAAACGACGGCCAGTGAATTGTAATACGACTCACTATAGGGCGAATTGGAGCTCCACCGCGGTGGCGG
CCGCTCTAGAACTAGTGGATCCCGGGTTTGCGTTTAAGATGCCAAGATTCATCAGCTGTCATGCCAAGGC
CATTGATTACCCACAATCAAACATAACCTACATAGGAATTGACCCTAAACCAGCAAACTACAACCAAACA
CAACTTTCAAAATACTATGATGATCTAGTACAAATGGAAGATAAAAATGCACTAAGCTTATTTTCTTCAG
ATTGGTACGCTACAAAGGATAGATTACTCACCAAGAAAAGATCTCGCAACCCATTTAACAGAACTGCACC
GTACGCTCAGAATATTTTCTGCAAAGAAAACGGCAAGAGGATCGAGGGAATCGAGGATGACGAGGAATAT
TTTGAAACAAAAATTAAGTGTAAAATGCCATGGTCGTCGCCAAGACAATAAACGTGTGGGAGTATTGCAA
AAACATAGTATATAAGCGTAAATCACTATATAAAGCCCAAAGAAGTTAGCACTAAAGCATCATTCATCGT
TCAAAACTCCTCTCTCAAGTGAGAGAATTCGGCGCTGAAAAAAAGCTTTGTCAAAACCAAGAAAAAAACG
TAGGATTGGACACGAGGTTCTTTTTTTAATGTAAACAAGAAGTGGCACTATAGCTGTGAAACTTCCAATA
CAATTGTATACCAAATAAGCTATTACAAATTGATTTAAAATGGGTGTCGCAGATTTGATCAAGAAATTCG
AAAGCATCTCAAAGGAAGAAGGTGACGGTGCTGGTTTAATTAACATGGTGAGCAAGGGCGAGGAGGATAA
CATGGCCTCTCTCCCAGCGACACATGAGTTACACATCTTTGGCTCCATCAACGGTGTGGACTTTGACATG
GTGGGTCAGGGCACCGGCAATCCAAATGATGGTTATGAGGAGTTAAACCTGAAGTCCACCAAGGGTGACC
TCCAGTTCTCCCCCTGGATTCTGGTCCCTCATATCGGGTATGGCTTCCATCAGTACCTGCCCTACCCTGA
CGGGATGTCGCCTTTCCAGGCCGCCATGGTAGATGGCTCCGGCTACCAAGTCCATCGCACAATGCAGTTT
GAAGATGGTGCCTCCCTTACTGTTAACTACCGCTACACCTACGAGGGAAGCCACATCAAAGGAGAGGCCC
AGGTGAAGGGGACTGGTTTCCCTGCTGACGGTCCTGTGATGACCAACTCGCTGACCGCTGCGGACTGGTG
CAGGTCGAAGAAGACTTACCCCAACGACAAAACCATCATCAGTACCTTTAAGTGGAGTTACACCACTGGA
AATGGCAAGCGCTACCGGAGCACTGCGCGGACCACCTACACCTTTGCCAAGCCAATGGCGGCTAACTATC
TGAAGAACCAGCCGATGTACGTGTTCCGTAAGACGGAGCTCAAGCACTCCAAGACCGAGCTCAACTTCAA
GGAGTGGCAAAAGGCCTTTACCGATGTGATGGGCATGGACGAGCTGTACAAGGGGTCTGGCGGAAGCGGG
ATGGTGAGCAAGGGCGAGGAGGATAACATGGCCTCTCTCCCAGCGACACATGAGTTACACATCTTTGGCT
CCATCAACGGTGTGGACTTTGACATGGTGGGTCAGGGCACCGGCAATCCAAATGATGGTTATGAGGAGTT
AAACCTGAAGTCCACCAAGGGTGACCTCCAGTTCTCCCCCTGGATTCTGGTCCCTCATATCGGGTATGGC
TTCCATCAGTACCTGCCCTACCCTGACGGGATGTCGCCTTTCCAGGCCGCCATGGTAGATGGCTCCGGCT
ACCAAGTCCATCGCACAATGCAGTTTGAAGATGGTGCCTCCCTTACTGTTAACTACCGCTACACCTACGA
GGGAAGCCACATCAAAGGAGAGGCCCAGGTGAAGGGGACTGGTTTCCCTGCTGACGGTCCTGTGATGACC
AACTCGCTGACCGCTGCGGACTGGTGCAGGTCGAAGAAGACTTACCCCAACGACAAAACCATCATCAGTA
CCTTTAAGTGGAGTTACACCACTGGAAATGGCAAGCGCTACCGGAGCACTGCGCGGACCACCTACACCTT
TGCCAAGCCAATGGCGGCTAACTATCTGAAGAACCAGCCGATGTACGTGTTCCGTAAGACGGAGCTCAAG
CACTCCAAGACCGAGCTCAACTTCAAGGAGTGGCAAAAGGCCTTTACCGATGTGATGGGCATGGACGAGC
TGTACAAGTCAGCAGGTTCCGCAGGGATGGTGAGCAAGGGCGAGGAGGATAACATGGCCTCTCTCCCAGC
GACACATGAGTTACACATCTTTGGCTCCATCAACGGTGTGGACTTTGACATGGTGGGTCAGGGCACCGGC
AATCCAAATGATGGTTATGAGGAGTTAAACCTGAAGTCCACCAAGGGTGACCTCCAGTTCTCCCCCTGGA
TTCTGGTCCCTCATATCGGGTATGGCTTCCATCAGTACCTGCCCTACCCTGACGGGATGTCGCCTTTCCA
GGCCGCCATGGTAGATGGCTCCGGCTACCAAGTCCATCGCACAATGCAGTTTGAAGATGGTGCCTCCCTT
ACTGTTAACTACCGCTACACCTACGAGGGAAGCCACATCAAAGGAGAGGCCCAGGTGAAGGGGACTGGTT
TCCCTGCTGACGGTCCTGTGATGACCAACTCGCTGACCGCTGCGGACTGGTGCAGGTCGAAGAAGACTTA
CCCCAACGACAAAACCATCATCAGTACCTTTAAGTGGAGTTACACCACTGGAAATGGCAAGCGCTACCGG
AGCACTGCGCGGACCACCTACACCTTTGCCAAGCCAATGGCGGCTAACTATCTGAAGAACCAGCCGATGT
ACGTGTTCCGTAAGACGGAGCTCAAGCACTCCAAGACCGAGCTCAACTTCAAGGAGTGGCAAAAGGCCTT
TACCGATGTGATGGGCATGGACGAGCTGTACAAGGGCAGTGGATCCTAAGCGCCACTTCTAAATAAGCGA
ATTTCTTATGATTTATGATTTTTATTATTAAATAAGTTATAAAAAAAATAAGTGTATACAAATTTTAAAG
TGACTCTTAGGTTTTAAAACGAAAATTCTTATTCTTGAGTAACTCTTTCCTGTAGGTCAGGTTGCTTTCT
CAGGTATAGTATGAGGTCGCTCTTATTGACCACACCTCTACCGGGCTGCAGGAATTCGATATCAAGCTTA
TCGATACCGTCGACCTCGAGGGGGGGCCCGGTACCAGCTTTTGTTCCCTTTAGTGAGGGTTAATTTCGAG
CTTGGCGTAATCATGGTCATAGCTGTTTCCTGTGTGAAATTGTTATCCGCTCACAATTCCACACAACATA
CGAGCCGGAAGCATAAAGTGTAAAGCCTGGGGTGCCTAATGAGTGAGCTAACTCACATTAATTGCGTTGC
GCTCACTGCCCGCTTTCCAGTCGGGAAACCTGTCGTGCCAGCTGCATTAATGAATCGGCCAACGCGCGGG
GAGAGGCGGTTTGCGTATTGGGCGCTCTTCCGCTTCCTCGCTCACTGACTCGCTGCGCTCGGTCGTTCGG
CTGCGGCGAGCGGTATCAGCTCACTCAAAGGCGGTAATACGGTTATCCACAGAATCAGGGGATAACGCAG
GAAAGAACATGTGAGCAAAAGGCCAGCAAAAGGCCAGGAACCGTAAAAAGGCCGCGTTGCTGGCGTTTTT
CCATAGGCTCCGCCCCCCTGACGAGCATCACAAAAATCGACGCTCAAGTCAGAGGTGGCGAAACCCGACA
GGACTATAAAGATACCAGGCGTTTCCCCCTGGAAGCTCCCTCGTGCGCTCTCCTGTTCCGACCCTGCCGC
TTACCGGATACCTGTCCGCCTTTCTCCCTTCGGGAAGCGTGGCGCTTTCTCATAGCTCACGCTGTAGGTA
TCTCAGTTCGGTGTAGGTCGTTCGCTCCAAGCTGGGCTGTGTGCACGAACCCCCCGTTCAGCCCGACCGC
TGCGCCTTATCCGGTAACTATCGTCTTGAGTCCAACCCGGTAAGACACGACTTATCGCCACTGGCAGCAG
CCACTGGTAACAGGATTAGCAGAGCGAGGTATGTAGGCGGTGCTACAGAGTTCTTGAAGTGGTGGCCTAA
CTACGGCTACACTAGAAGAACAGTATTTGGTATCTGCGCTCTGCTGAAGCCAGTTACCTTCGGAAAAAGA
GTTGGTAGCTCTTGATCCGGCAAACAAACCACCGCTGGTAGCGGTGGTTTTTTTGTTTGCAAGCAGCAGA
TTACGCGCAGAAAAAAAGGATCTCAAGAAGATCCTTTGATCTTTTCTACGGGGTCTGACGCTCAGTGGAA
CGAAAACTCACGTTAAGGGATTTTGGTCATGAGATTATCAAAAAGGATCTTCACCTAGATCCTTTTAAAT
TAAAAATGAAGTTTTAAATCAATCTAAAGTATATATGAGTAAACTTGGTCTGACAGTTACCAATGCTTAA
TCAGTGAGGCACCTATCTCAGCGATCTGTCTATTTCGTTCATCCATAGTTGCCTGACTCCCCGTCGTGTA
GATAACTACGATACGGGAGGGCTTACCATCTGGCCCCAGTGCTGCAATGATACCGCGAGACCCACGCTCA
CCGGCTCCAGATTTATCAGCAATAAACCAGCCAGCCGGAAGGGCCGAGCGCAGAAGTGGTCCTGCAACTT
TATCCGCCTCCATCCAGTCTATTAATTGTTGCCGGGAAGCTAGAGTAAGTAGTTCGCCAGTTAATAGTTT
GCGCAACGTTGTTGCCATTGCTACAGGCATCGTGGTGTCACGCTCGTCGTTTGGTATGGCTTCATTCAGC
TCCGGTTCCCAACGATCAAGGCGAGTTACATGATCCCCCATGTTGTGCAAAAAAGCGGTTAGCTCCTTCG
GTCCTCCGATCGTTGTCAGAAGTAAGTTGGCCGCAGTGTTATCACTCATGGTTATGGCAGCACTGCATAA
TTCTCTTACTGTCATGCCATCCGTAAGATGCTTTTCTGTGACTGGTGAGTACTCAACCAAGTCATTCTGA
GAATAGTGTATGCGGCGACCGAGTTGCTCTTGCCCGGCGTCAATACGGGATAATACCGCGCCACATAGCA
GAACTTTAAAAGTGCTCATCATTGGAAAACGTTCTTCGGGGCGAAAACTCTCAAGGATCTTACCGCTGTT
GAGATCCAGTTCGATGTAACCCACTCGTGCACCCAACTGATCTTCAGCATCTTTTACTTTCACCAGCGTT
TCTGGGTGAGCAAAAACAGGAAGGCAAAATGCCGCAAAAAAGGGAATAAGGGCGACACGGAAATGTTGAA
TACTCATACTCTTCCTTTTTCAATATTATTGAAGCATTTATCAGGGTTATTGTCTCATGAGCGGATACAT
ATTTGAATGTATTTAGAAAAATAAACAAATAGGGGTTCCGCGCACATTTCCCCGAAAAGTGCCACCTGAC
GTCTAAGAAACCATTATTATCATGACATTAACCTATAAAAATAGGCGTATCACGAGGCCCTTTCGTC
Features (pLannotate 1.2.2; 26 found; start..end, strand, type, name):
    137..187     +  misc_feature   bom (fragment): basis of mobility region from pBR322
    186..302     +  CDS            NFS1 (fragment): NFS1_YEAST - Also known as SPL1 From Saccharomyces cerevisiae (strain ATCC 204508 / S288c) (Baker's yeast).
    664..1758    -  CDS            LEU2: 3-isopropylmalate dehydrogenase, required for leucine biosynthesis; S. cerevisiae LEU2; yeast auxotrophic marker
   1759..2166    -  promoter       LEU2 promoter: S. cerevisiae LEU2
   2306..2383    -  CDS            YO192_YEAST (fragment): Experimental evidence at protein level: Swiss-Prot protein existence level 1. From Saccharomyces cerevisiae (strain ATCC 204508 / S288c) (Baker's yeast).
   2414..2466    +  misc_feature   bom (fragment): basis of mobility region from pBR322
   2494..2922    -  rep_origin     f1 ori (sequence partly withheld): f1 bacteriophage origin of replication; arrow indicates direction of (+) strand synthesis
   2926..3083    -  CDS            lacZα (fragment): LacZα fragment of β-galactosidase; lacZ fragment
   3086..3104    +  promoter       T7 promoter: promoter for bacteriophage T7 RNA polymerase
   3113..3155    +  misc_feature   MCS (fragment): pBluescript multiple cloning site
   3156..3530    +  CDS            YO238_YEAST (fragment): Experimental evidence at protein level: Swiss-Prot protein existence level 1. From Saccharomyces cerevisiae (strain ATCC 204508 / S288c) (Baker's yeast).
   3802..3852    +  CDS            Lifeact: peptide that binds filamentous actin (Riedl et al., 2008) first 17 amino acids of budding yeast Abp140
   3877..4584    +  CDS            mNeonGreen: mNeonGreen is a basic (constitutively fluorescent) green/yellow fluorescent protein published in 2013, derived from Branchiostoma lanceolatum. It is reported to be a very rapidly-maturing monomer with moderate acid sensitivity.
   4603..5310    +  CDS            mNeonGreen: mNeonGreen is a basic (constitutively fluorescent) green/yellow fluorescent protein published in 2013, derived from Branchiostoma lanceolatum. It is reported to be a very rapidly-maturing monomer with moderate acid sensitivity.
   5329..6036    +  CDS            mNeonGreen: mNeonGreen is a basic (constitutively fluorescent) green/yellow fluorescent protein published in 2013, derived from Branchiostoma lanceolatum. It is reported to be a very rapidly-maturing monomer with moderate acid sensitivity.
   6069..6256    +  terminator     ADH1 terminator: S. cerevisiae ADH1; transcription terminator for the S. cerevisiae alcohol dehydrogenase 1 (ADH1) gene
   6253..6317    +  misc_feature   MCS (fragment): pBluescript multiple cloning site
   6329..6347    -  promoter       T3 promoter: promoter for bacteriophage T3 RNA polymerase
   6392..6408    -  protein_bind   lac operator: The lac repressor binds to the lac operator to inhibit transcription in E. coli. This inhibition can be relieved by adding lactose or isopropyl-β-D-thiogalactopyranoside (IPTG). lac repressor encoded by lacI
   6416..6446    -  promoter       lac promoter: promoter for the E. coli lac operon
   6461..6482    -  protein_bind   CAP binding site: CAP binding activates transcription in the presence of cAMP. E. coli catabolite activator protein
   6495..6587    -  CDS            lacI (fragment): lac repressor; lacI; The lac repressor binds to the lac operator to inhibit transcription in E. coli. This inhibition can be relieved by adding lactose or isopropyl-β-D-thiogalactopyranoside (IPTG).
   6770..7358    -  rep_origin     ori: high-copy-number ColE1/pMB1/pBR322/pUC origin of replication
   7529..8389    -  CDS            AmpR: β-lactamase; bla; confers resistance to ampicillin, carbenicillin, and related antibiotics
   8390..8494    -  promoter       AmpR promoter: bla
   8589..35      +  CDS            rop (fragment) (across the origin): Rop protein, which maintains plasmids at low copy number; rop
