[The description below was written by a language model from this plasmid's Addgene catalogue record and pLannotate feature annotations shown in this document.]
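Description:
Lifeact-3xmNG::LEU2 is a yeast integrating vector built on the pRS305 backbone for expressing a fluorescent F-actin probe in Saccharomyces cerevisiae. As expected for an integrating plasmid, the feature table shows no yeast replication origin or centromere, so stable maintenance in yeast depends on recombination into the genome, with the LEU2 gene and its own promoter providing selection by leucine prototrophy. In E. coli the 8.6 kb plasmid is propagated through a high-copy ColE1/pUC-type origin and selected with ampicillin via the β-lactamase gene. The backbone also carries an f1 origin and the pBluescript-derived lacZα/multiple cloning site region flanked by T7 and T3 promoters. Small fragments annotated as bom, rop, lacI and neighbouring yeast genes appear to be backbone or genomic remnants rather than functional parts.

The payload sits within the cloning site and was assembled by Gibson cloning. Lifeact, the first 17 amino acids of the yeast actin-binding protein Abp140, is fused at its C terminus to three tandem copies of the monomeric green/yellow fluorescent protein mNeonGreen, followed by the ADH1 transcription terminator. The catalogue lists the Abp140 promoter as driving expression. It is not annotated as a promoter in the feature table, but the yeast genomic sequence immediately upstream of Lifeact, which includes a fragment of a neighbouring open reading frame, is consistent with native ABP140 upstream sequence. Tripling the fluorophore should increase signal per actin-bound probe molecule. The construct is intended for live-cell imaging of filamentous actin structures in budding yeast from a stably integrated copy.
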