Addgene plasmid #227594: Lifeact-3xmNG::LEU2
Purpose: Integration vector for expressing Lifeact-3xmNeonGreen
Depositing lab: Bruce Goode. Depositing organization: Brandeis University. Publication: Improved tools for live imaging of F-actin structures in yeast. Wirshing ACE, Goode BL. Mol Biol Cell. 2024 Sep 1;35(9):mr7. doi: 10.1091/mbc.E24-05-0212-T. Epub 2024 Jul 18. PubMed 39024291.
Backbone
  Vector backbone: pRS305
  Vector type: Yeast Expression
  Selectable markers: LEU2
Growth in bacteria
  Bacterial resistance: Ampicillin, 100 μg/mL
  Growth temperature: 37°C
  Growth strain: DH5alpha
  Copy number: High Copy
Gene/Insert
  Gene/Insert name: Lifeact-3xmNeonGreen::LEU2 (alt name: ABP140)
  Species: S. cerevisiae (budding yeast)
  Mutation: Truncated ABP140 (aa 1-17 only)
  Promoter: Abp140
  Tag / fusion protein: 3xmNeonGreen (C terminal on insert)
  Cloning method: Gibson Cloning
Terms and licenses: Academic/Nonprofit Terms; Industry Terms: Not Available to Industry
How to cite: Lifeact-3xmNG::LEU2 was a gift from Bruce Goode (Addgene plasmid # 227594 ; http://n2t.net/addgene:227594 ; RRID:Addgene_227594)
